Addgene plasmid #18087: pcDNA3.2/v5-DEST hGlut4
Depositing lab: Wolf Frommer. Depositing organization: Carnegie Institution for Science. Publication: Facilitative plasma membrane transporters function during ER transit. Takanaga H, Frommer WB. FASEB J. 2010 Aug . 24(8):2849-58. 10.1096/fj.09-146472 PubMed 20354141.
Backbone
  Vector backbone: pcDNA3.2/V5-DEST
  Backbone manufacturer: Invitrogen
  Backbone size w/o insert (bp): 5500
  Vector type: Mammalian Expression
  Selectable markers: Neomycin (select with G418)
Growth in bacteria
  Bacterial resistance: Ampicillin, 100 μg/mL
  Growth temperature: 37°C
  Growth strain: DH5alpha
  Copy number: High Copy
Gene/Insert
  Gene/Insert name: Glut4
  Species: H. sapiens (human)
  Entrez Gene: SLC2A4 (a.k.a. GLUT4)
  Cloning method: Gateway Cloning; 5′ cloning site attB1 (not destroyed); 3′ cloning site attB2 (not destroyed)
  Sequencing primers: 5′ CMV-F
Terms and licenses: Academic/Nonprofit Terms; Industry Terms: Not Available to Industry
How to cite: pcDNA3.2/v5-DEST hGlut4 was a gift from Wolf Frommer (Addgene plasmid # 18087 ; http://n2t.net/addgene:18087 ; RRID:Addgene_18087)
