[The description below was written by a language model from this plasmid's Addgene catalogue record and pLannotate feature annotations shown in this document.]
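Description:
pcDNA3.2/v5-DEST hGlut4 is a mammalian expression plasmid of about 7.1 kb in which the human glucose transporter GLUT4 (SLC2A4) coding sequence has been recombined by Gateway cloning into the Invitrogen pcDNA3.2/V5-DEST destination backbone. It is maintained in E. coli through a high-copy ColE1/pUC-type origin and ampicillin resistance (β-lactamase under its own promoter). It also carries an f1 phage origin, which allows single-stranded DNA production. For selection in mammalian cells, an SV40 enhancer/early promoter drives the neomycin phosphotransferase gene, terminated by an SV40 polyadenylation signal, so stable transfectants can be selected with G418.

The expression cassette begins with the human cytomegalovirus immediate early enhancer and promoter, followed by a T7 promoter that can be used for in vitro transcription. The SLC2A4 open reading frame lies between intact attB1 and attB2 sites, the scars left by the Gateway recombination. Downstream of attB2 are a V5 epitope tag and the herpes simplex virus thymidine kinase polyadenylation signal. The record does not state whether the GLUT4 sequence reads through in frame into the V5 tag, so C-terminal tagging should not be assumed. Several short annotations (a truncated HIV-1 LTR fragment, bGH poly(A), ble, lacI and bom fragments, and lac promoter/operator elements) appear to be backbone remnants or partial matches rather than functional parts. The associated publication concerns the activity of facilitative plasma membrane transporters during their transit through the endoplasmic reticulum, consistent with use of this plasmid to express human GLUT4 in cultured mammalian cells for transport studies.
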