Features (pLannotate 1.2.2; 23 found; start..end, strand, type, name):
      1..380     +  enhancer       CMV enhancer: human cytomegalovirus immediate early enhancer
    381..584     +  promoter       CMV promoter: human cytomegalovirus (CMV) immediate early promoter
    580..613     +  LTR            5' LTR (truncated) (fragment): truncated 5' long terminal repeat (LTR) from HIV-1
    629..647     +  promoter       T7 promoter: promoter for bacteriophage T7 RNA polymerase
    677..701     +  protein_bind   attB1: mutant version of attB; recombination site for the Gateway® BP reaction BP Clonase™
    722..2248    +  CDS            SLC2A4: GLUT4_HUMAN - Also known as GLUT4 From Homo sapiens (Human).
   2265..2289    -  protein_bind   attB2: mutant version of attB; recombination site for the Gateway® BP reaction BP Clonase™
   2315..2356    +  CDS            V5 tag: epitope tag from simian virus 5
   2440..2488    +  polyA_signal   HSV TK poly(A) signal: herpes simplex virus thymidine kinase polyadenylation signal (Cole and Stacy, 1985)
   2579..2595    -  polyA_signal   bGH poly(A) signal (fragment): bovine growth hormone polyadenylation signal
   2690..3118    +  rep_origin     f1 ori (sequence partly withheld): f1 bacteriophage origin of replication; arrow indicates direction of (+) strand synthesis
   3132..3461    +  promoter       SV40 promoter: SV40 enhancer and early promoter
   3528..4319    +  CDS            neo: KKA2_KLEPN - Also known as kan, nptII. Experimental evidence at protein level: Swiss-Prot protein existence level 1. Resistance to kanamycin, neomycin, paromomycin, ribostamycin, butirosin and gentamicin B. From Klebsiella pneumoniae.
   4345..4503    +  CDS            ble (fragment): BLE_KLEPN - Experimental evidence at protein level: Swiss-Prot protein existence level 1. Binding protein with a strong affinity to the bleomycin family of antibiotics. Binds to CL990; an antimitotic-antibiotic compound. From Klebsiella pneumoniae.
   4498..4619    +  polyA_signal   SV40 poly(A) signal: SV40 polyadenylation signal
   4692..4708    -  protein_bind   lac operator: The lac repressor binds to the lac operator to inhibit transcription in E. coli. This inhibition can be relieved by adding lactose or isopropyl-β-D-thiogalactopyranoside (IPTG). lac repressor encoded by lacI
   4716..4746    -  promoter       lac promoter: promoter for the E. coli lac operon
   4761..4782    -  protein_bind   CAP binding site: CAP binding activates transcription in the presence of cAMP. E. coli catabolite activator protein
   4795..4887    -  CDS            lacI (fragment): lac repressor; lacI; The lac repressor binds to the lac operator to inhibit transcription in E. coli. This inhibition can be relieved by adding lactose or isopropyl-β-D-thiogalactopyranoside (IPTG).
   5070..5658    -  rep_origin     ori: high-copy-number ColE1/pMB1/pBR322/pUC origin of replication
   5829..6689    -  CDS            AmpR: β-lactamase; bla; confers resistance to ampicillin, carbenicillin, and related antibiotics
   6690..6794    -  promoter       AmpR promoter: bla
   6853..6905    -  misc_feature   bom (fragment): basis of mobility region from pBR322
>Addgene plasmid #18087 | pcDNA3.2/v5-DEST hGlut4 | addgene full sequence | sequence record 148149 | Addgene NGS result
GACATTGATTATTGACTAGTTATTAATAGTAATCAATTACGGGGTCATTAGTTCATAGCCCATATATGGA
GTTCCGCGTTACATAACTTACGGTAAATGGCCCGCCTGGCTGACCGCCCAACGACCCCCGCCCATTGACG
TCAATAATGACGTATGTTCCCATAGTAACGCCAATAGGGACTTTCCATTGACGTCAATGGGTGGAGTATT
TACGGTAAACTGCCCACTTGGCAGTACATCAAGTGTATCATATGCCAAGTACGCCCCCTATTGACGTCAA
TGACGGTAAATGGCCCGCCTGGCATTATGCCCAGTACATGACCTTATGGGACTTTCCTACTTGGCAGTAC
ATCTACGTATTAGTCATCGCTATTACCATGGTGATGCGGTTTTGGCAGTACATCAATGGGCGTGGATAGC
GGTTTGACTCACGGGGATTTCCAAGTCTCCACCCCATTGACGTCAATGGGAGTTTGTTTTGGCACCAAAA
TCAACGGGACTTTCCAAAATGTCGTAACAACTCCGCCCCATTGACGCAAATGGGCGGTAGGCGTGTACGG
TGGGAGGTCTATATAAGCAGAGCTCTCTGGCTAACTAGAGAACCCACTGCTTACTGGCTTATCGAAATTA
ATACGACTCACTATAGGGAGACCCAAGCTGGCTAGTTAAGCTATCAACAAGTTTGTACAAAAAAGCAGGC
TCCGCGGCCGCCCCCTTCACCATGCCGTCGGGCTTCCAACAGATAGGCTCCGAAGATGGGGAACCCCCTC
AGCAGCGAGTGACTGGGACCCTGGTCCTTGCTGTGTTCTCTGCGGTGCTTGGCTCCCTGCAGTTTGGGTA
CAACATTGGGGTCATCAATGCCCCTCAGAAGGTGATTGAACAGAGCTACAATGAGACGTGGCTGGGGAGG
CAGGGGCCTGAGGGACCCAGCTCCATCCCTCCAGGCACCCTCACCACCCTCTGGGCCCTCTCCGTGGCCA
TCTTTTCCGTGGGCGGCATGATTTCCTCCTTCCTCATTGGTATCATCTCTCAGTGGCTTGGAAGGAAAAG
GGCCATGCTGGTCAACAATGTCCTGGCGGTGCTGGGGGGCAGCCTCATGGGCCTGGCCAACGCTGCTGCC
TCCTATGAAATGCTCATCCTTGGACGATTCCTCATTGGCGCCTACTCAGGGCTGACATCAGGGCTGGTGC
CCATGTACGTGGGGGAGATTGCTCCCACTCACCTGCGGGGCGCCCTGGGGACGCTCAACCAACTGGCCAT
TGTTATCGGCATTCTGATCGCCCAGGTGCTGGGCTTGGAGTCCCTCCTGGGCACTGCCAGCCTGTGGCCA
CTGCTCCTGGGCCTCACAGTGCTACCTGCCCTCCTGCAGCTGGTCCTGCTGCCCTTCTGTCCCGAGAGCC
CCCGCTACCTCTACATCATCCAGAATCTCGAGGGGCCTGCCAGAAAGAGTCTGAAGCGCCTGACAGGCTG
GGCCGATGTTTCTGGAGTGCTGGCTGAGCTGAAGGATGAGAAGCGGAAGCTGGAGCGTGAGCGGCCACTG
TCCCTGCTCCAGCTCCTGGGCAGCCGTACCCACCGGCAGCCCCTGATCATTGCGGTCGTGCTGCAGCTGA
GCCAGCAGCTCTCTGGCATCAATGCTGTTTTCTATTATTCGACCAGCATCTTCGAGACAGCAGGGGTAGG
CCAGCCTGCCTATGCCACCATAGGAGCTGGTGTGGTCAACACAGTCTTCACCTTGGTCTCGGTGTTGTTG
GTGGAGCGGGCGGGGCGCCGGACGCTCCATCTCCTGGGCCTGGCGGGCATGTGTGGCTGTGCCATCCTGA
TGACTGTGGCTCTGCTCCTGCTGGAGCGAGTTCCAGCCATGAGCTACGTCTCCATTGTGGCCATCTTTGG
CTTCGTGGCATTTTTTGAGATTGGCCCTGGCCCCATTCCTTGGTTCATCGTGGCCGAGCTCTTCAGCCAG
GGACCCCGCCCGGCAGCCATGGCTGTGGCTGGTTTCTCCAACTGGACGAGCAACTTCATCATTGGCATGG
GTTTCCAGTATGTTGCGGAGGCTATGGGGCCCTACGTCTTCCTTCTATTTGCGGTCCTCCTGCTGGGCTT
CTTCATCTTCACCTTCTTAAGAGTACCTGAAACTCGAGGCCGGACGTTTGACCAGATCTCAGCTGCCTTC
CACCGGACACCCTCTCTTTTAGAGCAGGAGGTGAAACCCAGCACAGAACTTGAGTATTTAGGGCCAGATG
AGAACGACAAGGGTGGGCGCGCCGACCCAGCTTTCTTGTACAAAGTGGTTGATCTAGAGGGCCCGCGGTT
CGAAGGTAAGCCTATCCCTAACCCTCTCCTCGGTCTCGATTCTACGCGTACCGGTTAGTAATGAGTTTAA
ACGGGGGAGGCTAACTGAAACACGGAAGGAGACAATACCGGAAGGAACCCGCGCTATGACGGCAATAAAA
AGACAGAATAAAACGCACGGGTGTTGGGTCGTTTGTTCATAAACGCGGGGTTCGGTCCCAGGGCTGGCAC
TCTGTCGATACCCCACCGAGACCCCATTGGGGCCAATACGCCCGCGTTTCTTCCTTTTCCCCACCCCACC
CCCCAAGTTCGGGTGAAGGCCCAGGGCTCGCAGCCAACGTCGGGGCGGCAGGCCCTGCCATAGCAGATCT
GCGCAGCTGGGGCTCTAGGGGGTATCCCC
[124 nt withheld, positions 2690-2813]
C
[91 nt withheld, positions 2815-2905]
A
[49 nt withheld, positions 2907-2955]
CCTTTGACGTTGGAGTCCACGTTCTTT
[37 nt withheld, positions 2983-3019]
ACCCTATCTCGGTCTATTCTTTTGATTTATAAGGGATTTTGCCGATTTCGGCCTATTGGTTAAAAAATGA
GCTGATTTAACAAAAATTTAACGCGAATTAATTCTGTGGAATGTGTGTCAGTTAGGGTGTGGAAAGTCCC
CAGGCTCCCCAGCAGGCAGAAGTATGCAAAGCATGCATCTCAATTAGTCAGCAACCAGGTGTGGAAAGTC
CCCAGGCTCCCCAGCAGGCAGAAGTATGCAAAGCATGCATCTCAATTAGTCAGCAACCATAGTCCCGCCC
CTAACTCCGCCCATCCCGCCCCTAACTCCGCCCAGTTCCGCCCATTCTCCGCCCCATGGCTGACTAATTT
TTTTTATTTATGCAGAGGCCGAGGCCGCCTCTGCCTCTGAGCTATTCCAGAAGTAGTGAGGAGGCTTTTT
TGGAGGCCTAGGCTTTTGCAAAAAGCTCCCGGGAGCTTGTATATCCATTTTCGGATCTGATCAAGAGACA
GGATGAGGATCGTTTCGCATGATTGAACAAGATGGATTGCACGCAGGTTCTCCGGCCGCTTGGGTGGAGA
GGCTATTCGGCTATGACTGGGCACAACAGACAATCGGCTGCTCTGATGCCGCCGTGTTCCGGCTGTCAGC
GCAGGGGCGCCCGGTTCTTTTTGTCAAGACCGACCTGTCCGGTGCCCTGAATGAACTGCAGGACGAGGCA
GCGCGGCTATCGTGGCTGGCCACGACGGGCGTTCCTTGCGCAGCTGTGCTCGACGTTGTCACTGAAGCGG
GAAGGGACTGGCTGCTATTGGGCGAAGTGCCGGGGCAGGATCTCCTGTCATCTCACCTTGCTCCTGCCGA
GAAAGTATCCATCATGGCTGATGCAATGCGGCGGCTGCATACGCTTGATCCGGCTACCTGCCCATTCGAC
CACCAAGCGAAACATCGCATCGAGCGAGCACGTACTCGGATGGAAGCCGGTCTTGTCGATCAGGATGATC
TGGACGAAGAGCATCAGGGGCTCGCGCCAGCCGAACTGTTCGCCAGGCTCAAGGCGCGCATGCCCGACGG
CGAGGATCTCGTCGTGACCCATGGCGATGCCTGCTTGCCGAATATCATGGTGGAAAATGGCCGCTTTTCT
GGATTCATCGACTGTGGCCGGCTGGGTGTGGCGGACCGCTATCAGGACATAGCGTTGGCTACCCGTGATA
TTGCTGAAGAGCTTGGCGGCGAATGGGCTGACCGCTTCCTCGTGCTTTACGGTATCGCCGCTCCCGATTC
GCAGCGCATCGCCTTCTATCGCCTTCTTGACGAGTTCTTCTGAGCGGGACTCTGGGGTTCGCGAAATGAC
CGACCAAGCGACGCCCAACCTGCCATCACGAGATTTCGATTCCACCGCCGCCTTCTATGAAAGGTTGGGC
TTCGGAATCGTTTTCCGGGACGCCGGCTGGATGATCCTCCAGCGCGGGGATCTCATGCTGGAGTTCTTCG
CCCACCCCAACTTGTTTATTGCAGCTTATAATGGTTACAAATAAAGCAATAGCATCACAAATTTCACAAA
TAAAGCATTTTTTTCACTGCATTCTAGTTGTGGTTTGTCCAAACTCATCAATGTATCTTATCATGTCTGT
ATACCGTCGACCTCTAGCTAGAGCTTGGCGTAATCATGGTCATAGCTGTTTCCTGTGTGAAATTGTTATC
CGCTCACAATTCCACACAACATACGAGCCGGAAGCATAAAGTGTAAAGCCTGGGGTGCCTAATGAGTGAG
CTAACTCACATTAATTGCGTTGCGCTCACTGCCCGCTTTCCAGTCGGGAAACCTGTCGTGCCAGCTGCAT
TAATGAATCGGCCAACGCGCGGGGAGAGGCGGTTTGCGTATTGGGCGCTCTTCCGCTTCCTCGCTCACTG
ACTCGCTGCGCTCGGTCGTTCGGCTGCGGCGAGCGGTATCAGCTCACTCAAAGGCGGTAATACGGTTATC
CACAGAATCAGGGGATAACGCAGGAAAGAACATGTGAGCAAAAGGCCAGCAAAAGGCCAGGAACCGTAAA
AAGGCCGCGTTGCTGGCGTTTTTCCATAGGCTCCGCCCCCCTGACGAGCATCACAAAAATCGACGCTCAA
GTCAGAGGTGGCGAAACCCGACAGGACTATAAAGATACCAGGCGTTTCCCCCTGGAAGCTCCCTCGTGCG
CTCTCCTGTTCCGACCCTGCCGCTTACCGGATACCTGTCCGCCTTTCTCCCTTCGGGAAGCGTGGCGCTT
TCTCATAGCTCACGCTGTAGGTATCTCAGTTCGGTGTAGGTCGTTCGCTCCAAGCTGGGCTGTGTGCACG
AACCCCCCGTTCAGCCCGACCGCTGCGCCTTATCCGGTAACTATCGTCTTGAGTCCAACCCGGTAAGACA
CGACTTATCGCCACTGGCAGCAGCCACTGGTAACAGGATTAGCAGAGCGAGGTATGTAGGCGGTGCTACA
GAGTTCTTGAAGTGGTGGCCTAACTACGGCTACACTAGAAGAACAGTATTTGGTATCTGCGCTCTGCTGA
AGCCAGTTACCTTCGGAAAAAGAGTTGGTAGCTCTTGATCCGGCAAACAAACCACCGCTGGTAGCGGTGG
TTTTTTTGTTTGCAAGCAGCAGATTACGCGCAGAAAAAAAGGATCTCAAGAAGATCCTTTGATCTTTTCT
ACGGGGTCTGACGCTCAGTGGAACGAAAACTCACGTTAAGGGATTTTGGTCATGAGATTATCAAAAAGGA
TCTTCACCTAGATCCTTTTAAATTAAAAATGAAGTTTTAAATCAATCTAAAGTATATATGAGTAAACTTG
GTCTGACAGTTACCAATGCTTAATCAGTGAGGCACCTATCTCAGCGATCTGTCTATTTCGTTCATCCATA
GTTGCCTGACTCCCCGTCGTGTAGATAACTACGATACGGGAGGGCTTACCATCTGGCCCCAGTGCTGCAA
TGATACCGCGAGACCCACGCTCACCGGCTCCAGATTTATCAGCAATAAACCAGCCAGCCGGAAGGGCCGA
GCGCAGAAGTGGTCCTGCAACTTTATCCGCCTCCATCCAGTCTATTAATTGTTGCCGGGAAGCTAGAGTA
AGTAGTTCGCCAGTTAATAGTTTGCGCAACGTTGTTGCCATTGCTACAGGCATCGTGGTGTCACGCTCGT
CGTTTGGTATGGCTTCATTCAGCTCCGGTTCCCAACGATCAAGGCGAGTTACATGATCCCCCATGTTGTG
CAAAAAAGCGGTTAGCTCCTTCGGTCCTCCGATCGTTGTCAGAAGTAAGTTGGCCGCAGTGTTATCACTC
ATGGTTATGGCAGCACTGCATAATTCTCTTACTGTCATGCCATCCGTAAGATGCTTTTCTGTGACTGGTG
AGTACTCAACCAAGTCATTCTGAGAATAGTGTATGCGGCGACCGAGTTGCTCTTGCCCGGCGTCAATACG
GGATAATACCGCGCCACATAGCAGAACTTTAAAAGTGCTCATCATTGGAAAACGTTCTTCGGGGCGAAAA
CTCTCAAGGATCTTACCGCTGTTGAGATCCAGTTCGATGTAACCCACTCGTGCACCCAACTGATCTTCAG
CATCTTTTACTTTCACCAGCGTTTCTGGGTGAGCAAAAACAGGAAGGCAAAATGCCGCAAAAAAGGGAAT
AAGGGCGACACGGAAATGTTGAATACTCATACTCTTCCTTTTTCAATATTATTGAAGCATTTATCAGGGT
TATTGTCTCATGAGCGGATACATATTTGAATGTATTTAGAAAAATAAACAAATAGGGGTTCCGCGCACAT
TTCCCCGAAAAGTGCCACCTGACGTCGACGGATCGGGAGATCTCCCGATCCCCTATGGTGCACTCTCAGT
ACAATCTGCTCTGATGCCGCATAGTTAAGCCAGTATCTGCTCCCTGCTTGTGTGTTGGAGGTCGCTGAGT
AGTGCGCGAGCAAAATTTAAGCTACAACAAGGCAAGGCTTGACCGACAATTGCATGAAGAATCTGCTTAG
GGTTAGGCGTTTTGCGCTGCTTCGCGATGTACGGGCCAGATATACGCGTT
