>Addgene plasmid #18087 | pcDNA3.2/v5-DEST hGlut4 | addgene partial sequence | sequence record 23964 | 18087 with CMV-F
TAGCAGAGCTCTCTGGCTAACTAGAGAACCCACTGCTTACTGGCTTATCGAAATTAATACGACTCACTAT
AGGGAGACCCAAGCTGGCTAGTTAAGCTATCAACAAGTTTGTACAAAAAAGCAGGCTCCGCGGCCGCCCC
CTTCACCATGCCGTCGGGCTTCCAACAGATAGGCTCCGAAGATGGGGAACCCCCTCAGCAGCGAGTGACT
GGGACCCTGGTCCTTGCTGTGTTCTCTGCGGTGCTTGGCTCCCTGCAGTTTGGGTACAACATTGGGGTCA
TCAATGCCCCTCAGAAGGTGATTGAACAGAGCTACAATGAGACGTGGCTGGGGAGGCAGGGGCCTGAGGG
ACCCAGCTCCATCCCTCCAGGCACCCTCACCACCCTCTGGGCCCTCTCCGTGGCCATCTTTTCCGTGGGC
GGCATGATTTCCTCCTTCCTCATTGGTATCATCTCTCAGTGGCTTGGAAGGAAAAGGGCCATGCTGGTCA
ACAATGTCCTGGCGGTGCTGGGGGGCAGCCTCATGGGCCTGGCCAACGCTGCTGCCTCCTATGAAATGCT
CATCCTTGGACGATTCCTCATTGGCGCCTACTCAGGGCTGACATCAGGGCTGGTGCCCATGTACGTGGGG
GAGATTGCTCCCACTCACCTGCGGGGCGCCCTGGGGACGCTCAACCAACTGGCCATTGTTATCGGCATTC
TGATCGCCCAGGTGCTGGGCTTGGAGTCCCTCCTGGGCACTGCCAGCCTGTGGCCACTGCTCCTGGG
